>Addgene plasmid #207885 | pR540 | addgene full sequence | sequence record 414013 | Addgene NGS Result
CTAAATTGTAAGCGTTAATATTTTGTTAAAATTCGCGTTAAATTTTTGTTAAATCAGCTCATTTTTTAAC
CAATAGGCCGAAATCGGCAAAATCCCTTATAAATCAAAAGAATAGACCGAGATAGGGTTGAGTGGCCGCT
ACAGGGCGCTCCCATTCGCCATTCAGGCTGCGCAACTGTTGGGAAGGGCGTTTCGGTGCGGGCCTCTTCG
CTATTACGCCAGCTGGCGAAAGGGGGATGTGCTGCAAGGCGATTAAGTTGGGTAACGCCAGGGTTTTCCC
AGTCACGACGTTGTAAAACGACGGCCAGTGAGCGCGACGTAATACGACTCACTATAGGGCGAATTGGCGG
AAGGCCGTCAAGGCCACGTGTCTTGTCCAGAGCTCGTTTTAGAGCTAGAAATAGCAAGTTAAAATAAGGC
TAGTCCGTTATCAACTTGAAAAAGTGGCACCGAGTCGGTGCTTTTTTTGCAAAATTTTCCAGATCGATTT
CTTCTTCCTCTGTTCTTCGGCGTTCAATTTCTGGGGTTTTCTCTTCGTTTTCTGTAACTGAAACCTAAAA
TTTGACCTAAAAAAAATCTCAAATAATATGATTCAGTGGTTTTGTACTTTTCAGTTAGTTGAGTTTTGCA
GTTCCGATGAGATAAACCAATACTTTTTTTCTTCTTCTTCGTTCATACAGTTTTTTTTTGTTTATCAGCT
TACATTTTCTTGAACCGTAGCTTTCGTTTTCTTCTTTTTAACTTTCCATTCGGAGTTTTTGTATCTTGTT
TCATAGTTTGTCCCAGGATTAGAATGATTAGGCATCGAACCTTCAAGAATTTGATTGAATAAAACATCTT
CATTCTTAAGATATGAAGATAATCTTCAAAAGGCCCCTGGGAATCTGAAAGAAGAGAAGCAGGCCCATTT
ATATGGGAAAGAACAATAGTATTTCTTATATAGGCCCATTTAAGTTGAAAACAATCTTCAAAAGTCCCAC
ATCGCTTAGATAAGAAAACGAAGCTGAGTTTATATACAGCTAGAGTCGAAGTAGTGATTGGGTACCTGGA
GCACAAGACTGGCCTCATGGGCCTTCCGCTCACTGCCCGCTTTCCAGTCGGGAAACCTGTCGTGCCAGCT
GCATTAACATGGTCATAGCTGTTTCCTTGCGTATTGGGCGCTCTCCGCTTCCTCGCTCACTGACTCGCTG
CGCTCGGTCGTTCGGGTAAAGCCTGGGGTGCCTAATGAGCAAAAGGCCAGCAAAAGGCCAGGAACCGTAA
AAAGGCCGCGTTGCTGGCGTTTTTCCATAGGCTCCGCCCCCCTGACGAGCATCACAAAAATCGACGCTCA
AGTCAGAGGTGGCGAAACCCGACAGGACTATAAAGATACCAGGCGTTTCCCCCTGGAAGCTCCCTCGTGC
GCTCTCCTGTTCCGACCCTGCCGCTTACCGGATACCTGTCCGCCTTTCTCCCTTCGGGAAGCGTGGCGCT
TTCTCATAGCTCACGCTGTAGGTATCTCAGTTCGGTGTAGGTCGTTCGCTCCAAGCTGGGCTGTGTGCAC
GAACCCCCCGTTCAGCCCGACCGCTGCGCCTTATCCGGTAACTATCGTCTTGAGTCCAACCCGGTAAGAC
ACGACTTATCGCCACTGGCAGCAGCCACTGGTAACAGGATTAGCAGAGCGAGGTATGTAGGCGGTGCTAC
AGAGTTCTTGAAGTGGTGGCCTAACTACGGCTACACTAGAAGAACAGTATTTGGTATCTGCGCTCTGCTG
AAGCCAGTTACCTTCGGAAAAAGAGTTGGTAGCTCTTGATCCGGCAAACAAACCACCGCTGGTAGCGGTG
GTTTTTTTGTTTGCAAGCAGCAGATTACGCGCAGAAAAAAAGGATCTCAAGAAGATCCTTTGATCTTTTC
TACGGGGTCTGACGCTCAGTGGAACGAAAACTCACGTTAAGGGATTTTGGTCATGAGATTATCAAAAAGG
ATCTTCACCTAGATCCTTTTAAATTAAAAATGAAGTTTTAAATCAATCTAAAGTATATATGAGTAAACTT
GGTCTGACAGTTACCAATGCTTAATCAGTGAGGCACCTATCTCAGCGATCTGTCTATTTCGTTCATCCAT
AGTTGCCTGACTCCCCGTCGTGTAGATAACTACGATACGGGAGGGCTTACCATCTGGCCCCAGTGCTGCA
ATGATACCGCGAGAACCACGCTCACCGGCTCCAGATTTATCAGCAATAAACCAGCCAGCCGGAAGGGCCG
AGCGCAGAAGTGGTCCTGCAACTTTATCCGCCTCCATCCAGTCTATTAATTGTTGCCGGGAAGCTAGAGT
AAGTAGTTCGCCAGTTAATAGTTTGCGCAACGTTGTTGCCATTGCTACAGGCATCGTGGTGTCACGCTCG
TCGTTTGGTATGGCTTCATTCAGCTCCGGTTCCCAACGATCAAGGCGAGTTACATGATCCCCCATGTTGT
GCAAAAAAGCGGTTAGCTCCTTCGGTCCTCCGATCGTTGTCAGAAGTAAGTTGGCCGCAGTGTTATCACT
CATGGTTATGGCAGCACTGCATAATTCTCTTACTGTCATGCCATCCGTAAGATGCTTTTCTGTGACTGGT
GAGTACTCAACCAAGTCATTCTGAGAATAGTGTATGCGGCGACCGAGTTGCTCTTGCCCGGCGTCAATAC
GGGATAATACCGCGCCACATAGCAGAACTTTAAAAGTGCTCATCATTGGAAAACGTTCTTCGGGGCGAAA
ACTCTCAAGGATCTTACCGCTGTTGAGATCCAGTTCGATGTAACCCACTCGTGCACCCAACTGATCTTCA
GCATCTTTTACTTTCACCAGCGTTTCTGGGTGAGCAAAAACAGGAAGGCAAAATGCCGCAAAAAAGGGAA
TAAGGGCGACACGGAAATGTTGAATACTCATACTCTTCCTTTTTCAATATTATTGAAGCATTTATCAGGG
TTATTGTCTCATGAGCGGATACATATTTGAATGTATTTAGAAAAATAAACAAATAGGGGTTCCGCGCACA
TTTCCCCGAAAAGTGCCAC
Features (pLannotate 1.2.2; 10 found; start..end, strand, type, name):
      3..134     -  rep_origin     M13 ori (fragment): M13 bacteriophage origin of replication; arrow indicates direction of (+) strand synthesis
    155..311     -  CDS            lacZα (fragment): LacZα fragment of β-galactosidase; lacZ fragment
    320..338     +  promoter       T7 promoter: promoter for bacteriophage T7 RNA polymerase
    386..461     +  misc_RNA       gRNA scaffold: guide RNA scaffold for the Streptococcus pyogenes CRISPR/Cas9 system
    968..984     +  promoter       AtU6 promoter (fragment): consensus promoter from the three Arabidopsis U6 snRNA genes (Waibel and Filipowicz, 1990; Nekrasov et al., 2013)
   1080..1127    -  CDS            lacI (fragment): lac repressor; lacI; The lac repressor binds to the lac operator to inhibit transcription in E. coli. This inhibition can be relieved by adding lactose or isopropyl-β-D-thiogalactopyranoside (IPTG).
   1164..1204    -  rep_origin     RSF ori (fragment): Plasmids containing the RSF 1030 origin of replication can be propagated in E. coli cells that contain additional plasmids with compatible origins.
   1282..1870    -  rep_origin     ori: high-copy-number ColE1/pMB1/pBR322/pUC origin of replication
   2041..2901    -  CDS            AmpR: β-lactamase; bla; confers resistance to ampicillin, carbenicillin, and related antibiotics
   2902..3006    -  promoter       AmpR promoter: bla
