[The description below was written by a language model from this plasmid's Addgene catalogue record and pLannotate feature annotations shown in this document.]
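Description:
pR540 is a small (about 3 kb), high-copy bacterial plasmid built on a pUC19 backbone. It serves as a PCR template rather than as an expression construct in its own right, even though the catalogue lists its vector type as bacterial expression. It is propagated in E. coli through the ColE1/pUC-type origin and selected with ampicillin via the β-lactamase gene and its native promoter. Remnants of the cloning vector are also annotated, including partial lacZα, M13 origin, lacI and RSF origin fragments and a T7 promoter. None of these appears relevant to the plasmid's intended use.

The insert, named scaffold-pU6 and attributed to Arabidopsis thaliana, places a Streptococcus pyogenes Cas9 guide RNA scaffold upstream of an Arabidopsis U6 snRNA promoter. U6 is a Pol III promoter commonly used to drive guide RNAs in plants. The automated annotation recognises only a short consensus fragment of this promoter, downstream of the scaffold. The sequence between the two annotated features is unlabelled; it presumably holds a terminator and the rest of the promoter, though the record does not say so.

The stated purpose is amplification of two gRNAs. The scaffold-then-promoter order fits the usual approach, in which primers carrying two different spacer sequences amplify the cassette. The product then supplies the end of a first guide unit and the promoter for a second, giving a dual-guide array once it is inserted into a recipient that provides the flanking promoter and scaffold. The plasmid belongs to a GreenGate-compatible toolkit for assembling and stacking plant transcriptional units. The record does not describe the primer design or the destination vector.
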