Addgene plasmid #207885: pR540
Purpose: template for 2 gRNA amplification
Depositing lab: Alexis Maizel. Depositing organization: Universitaet Heidelberg. Publication: GreenGate 2.0: Backwards compatible addons for assembly of complex transcriptional units and their stacking with GreenGate. Piepers M, Erbstein K, Reyes-Hernandez J, Song C, Tessi T, Petrasiunaite V, Faerber N, Distel K, Maizel A. PLoS One. 2023 Sep 8;18(9):e0290097. doi: 10.1371/journal.pone.0290097. eCollection 2023. PubMed 37682951.
Backbone
  Vector backbone: pUC19
  Vector type: Bacterial Expression
Growth in bacteria
  Bacterial resistance: Ampicillin, 100 μg/mL
  Growth temperature: 37°C
  Growth strain: DH5alpha
  Copy number: High Copy
Gene/Insert
  Gene/Insert name: scaffold-pU6
  Species: A. thaliana (mustard weed)
  Cloning method: Restriction Enzyme; 5′ cloning site Unknown (unknown if destroyed)
Terms and licenses: Academic/Nonprofit Terms; Industry Terms: Not Available to Industry
How to cite: pR540 was a gift from Alexis Maizel (Addgene plasmid # 207885 ; http://n2t.net/addgene:207885 ; RRID:Addgene_207885)
